Addgene plasmid #65751: pET23a_mod_HuD_FL
Purpose: plasmid for bacterial overexpression of HuD
Depositing lab: Thomas Tuschl. Depositing organization: Rockefeller University.
Backbone
  Vector backbone: pet23a
  Backbone manufacturer: Novagen
  Backbone size w/o insert (bp): 3392
  Vector type: Bacterial Expression
Growth in bacteria
  Bacterial resistance: Ampicillin, 100 μg/mL
  Growth temperature: 37°C
  Growth strain: Top10
  Copy number: Unknown
Gene/Insert
  Gene/Insert name: ELAVL4
  Species: H. sapiens (human)
  Entrez Gene: ELAVL4 (a.k.a. HUD, PNEM)
  Promoter: T7
  Tag / fusion protein: FLAG HA (N terminal on backbone); 6X His (C terminal on backbone)
  Cloning method: Restriction Enzyme; 5′ cloning site SalI (not destroyed); 3′ cloning site NotI (not destroyed)
  Sequencing primers: 5′ T7_promoter_primer; 3′ T7_Terminal_Primer
Terms and licenses: Academic/Nonprofit Terms; Industry Terms: Not Available to Industry
How to cite: pET23a_mod_HuD_FL was a gift from Thomas Tuschl (Addgene plasmid # 65751 ; http://n2t.net/addgene:65751 ; RRID:Addgene_65751)
