[The description below was written by a language model from this plasmid's Addgene catalogue record and pLannotate feature annotations shown in this document.]
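Description:
pET23a_mod_HuD_FL is a bacterial expression plasmid built on a modified Novagen pET23a backbone for overproducing human HuD (ELAVL4) in E. coli. The 4,760-nt depositor sequence carries the usual pET maintenance elements: a ColE1/pMB1-type origin with the adjacent bom region and a rop gene (Rop normally moderates copy number; the catalogue lists copy number as unknown), an f1 phage origin that permits single-stranded DNA production, and a β-lactamase gene with its own promoter for ampicillin selection.

The expression cassette is driven by a T7 promoter, so transcription depends on T7 RNA polymerase supplied by the host strain. It is followed by the efficient ribosome binding site from phage T7 gene 10 and the gene 10 leader (T7 tag), which promotes translation initiation. The ELAVL4 coding sequence was inserted between SalI and NotI sites, both retained, and is annotated as a roughly 1.1 kb match to the human protein; the "FL" in the name suggests full length, although the annotation tool labels the match a fragment. The catalogue states that the backbone supplies an N-terminal FLAG-HA tag and a C-terminal 6xHis tag. The His tag appears in the feature table as an 18-nt segment just after the insert, whereas FLAG-HA is not annotated and would presumably lie in the short gap between the T7 tag and the insert. A brief match to a gene 10B-derived sequence lies downstream of the His tag, and the T7 terminator closes the unit.

HuD is a neuronal RNA-binding protein that recognises AU-rich elements in mRNA 3′ UTRs and influences mRNA stability, splicing and translation. The tags permit affinity purification and detection of the recombinant protein.
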