Features (pLannotate 1.2.2; 14 found; start..end, strand, type, name):
     12..467     +  rep_origin     f1 ori (sequence partly withheld): f1 bacteriophage origin of replication; arrow indicates direction of (+) strand synthesis
    494..598     +  promoter       AmpR promoter: bla
    599..1459    +  CDS            AmpR: β-lactamase; bla; confers resistance to ampicillin, carbenicillin, and related antibiotics
   1630..2218    +  rep_origin     ori: high-copy-number ColE1/pMB1/pBR322/pUC origin of replication
   2404..2546    -  misc_feature   bom: basis of mobility region from pBR322
   2648..2839    -  CDS            rop: Rop protein, which maintains plasmids at low copy number; rop
   2856..3236    +  CDS            YPB1_ECOLX: Protein predicted: Swiss-Prot protein existence level 4. From Escherichia coli.
   3348..3366    +  promoter       T7 promoter: promoter for bacteriophage T7 RNA polymerase
   3398..3420    +  RBS            RBS: efficient ribosome binding site from bacteriophage T7 gene 10 (Olins and Rangwala, 1989)
   3428..3460    +  CDS            T7 tag (gene 10 leader): leader peptide from bacteriophage T7 gene 10 promotes efficient translation in E. coli
   3497..4588    +  CDS            ELAVL4 (fragment): ELAV4_HUMAN - Also known as HUD, PNEM. Experimental evidence at protein level: Swiss-Prot protein existence level 1. RNA-binding protein that is involved in the post- transcriptional regulation of mRNAs (PubMed:7898713, PubMed:10710437, PubMed:12034726, PubMed:12468554, PubMed:17035636, PubMed:17234598). Plays a role in the regulation of mRNA stability, alternative splicing and translation (PubMed:7898713, PubMed:10710437, PubMed:12034726, PubMed:12468554, PubMed:17035636, PubMed:17234598). Binds to AU-rich element (ARE) sequences in the 3' untranslated region (UTR) of target mRNAs, including
   4604..4621    +  CDS            9xHis (fragment): 9xHis affinity tag
   4631..4680    +  CDS            SET1 (fragment): solubility-enhancement tag derived from T7 phage gene 10B
   4688..4735    +  terminator     T7 terminator: transcription terminator for bacteriophage T7 RNA polymerase
>Addgene plasmid #65751 | pET23a_mod_HuD_FL | depositor full sequence | sequence record 114929 | pET23a_mod_HuD_FL sequence 4760 bps
TGGCGAATGGG
[124 nt withheld, positions 12-135]
C
[91 nt withheld, positions 137-227]
A
[49 nt withheld, positions 229-277]
CCTTTGACGTTGGAGTCCACGTTCTTT
[37 nt withheld, positions 305-341]
ACCCTATCTCGGTCTATTCTTTTGATTTATAAGGGATTTTGCCGATTTCGGCCTATTGGTTAAAAAATGA
GCTGATTTAACAAAAATTTAACGCGAATTTTAACAAAATATTAACGTTTACAATTTCAGGTGGCACTTTT
CGGGGAAATGTGCGCGGAACCCCTATTTGTTTATTTTTCTAAATACATTCAAATATGTATCCGCTCATGA
GACAATAACCCTGATAAATGCTTCAATAATATTGAAAAAGGAAGAGTATGAGTATTCAACATTTCCGTGT
CGCCCTTATTCCCTTTTTTGCGGCATTTTGCCTTCCTGTTTTTGCTCACCCAGAAACGCTGGTGAAAGTA
AAAGATGCTGAAGATCAGTTGGGTGCACGAGTGGGTTACATCGAACTGGATCTCAACAGCGGTAAGATCC
TTGAGAGTTTTCGCCCCGAAGAACGTTTTCCAATGATGAGCACTTTTAAAGTTCTGCTATGTGGCGCGGT
ATTATCCCGTATTGACGCCGGGCAAGAGCAACTCGGTCGCCGCATACACTATTCTCAGAATGACTTGGTT
GAGTACTCACCAGTCACAGAAAAGCATCTTACGGATGGCATGACAGTAAGAGAATTATGCAGTGCTGCCA
TAACCATGAGTGATAACACTGCGGCCAACTTACTTCTGACAACGATCGGAGGACCGAAGGAGCTAACCGC
TTTTTTGCACAACATGGGGGATCATGTAACTCGCCTTGATCGTTGGGAACCGGAGCTGAATGAAGCCATA
CCAAACGACGAGCGTGACACCACGATGCCTGCAGCAATGGCAACAACGTTGCGCAAACTATTAACTGGCG
AACTACTTACTCTAGCTTCCCGGCAACAATTAATAGACTGGATGGAGGCGGATAAAGTTGCAGGACCACT
TCTGCGCTCGGCCCTTCCGGCTGGCTGGTTTATTGCTGATAAATCTGGAGCCGGTGAGCGTGGGTCTCGC
GGTATCATTGCAGCACTGGGGCCAGATGGTAAGCCCTCCCGTATCGTAGTTATCTACACGACGGGGAGTC
AGGCAACTATGGATGAACGAAATAGACAGATCGCTGAGATAGGTGCCTCACTGATTAAGCATTGGTAACT
GTCAGACCAAGTTTACTCATATATACTTTAGATTGATTTAAAACTTCATTTTTAATTTAAAAGGATCTAG
GTGAAGATCCTTTTTGATAATCTCATGACCAAAATCCCTTAACGTGAGTTTTCGTTCCACTGAGCGTCAG
ACCCCGTAGAAAAGATCAAAGGATCTTCTTGAGATCCTTTTTTTCTGCGCGTAATCTGCTGCTTGCAAAC
AAAAAAACCACCGCTACCAGCGGTGGTTTGTTTGCCGGATCAAGAGCTACCAACTCTTTTTCCGAAGGTA
ACTGGCTTCAGCAGAGCGCAGATACCAAATACTGTCCTTCTAGTGTAGCCGTAGTTAGGCCACCACTTCA
AGAACTCTGTAGCACCGCCTACATACCTCGCTCTGCTAATCCTGTTACCAGTGGCTGCTGCCAGTGGCGA
TAAGTCGTGTCTTACCGGGTTGGACTCAAGACGATAGTTACCGGATAAGGCGCAGCGGTCGGGCTGAACG
GGGGGTTCGTGCACACAGCCCAGCTTGGAGCGAACGACCTACACCGAACTGAGATACCTACAGCGTGAGC
TATGAGAAAGCGCCACGCTTCCCGAAGGGAGAAAGGCGGACAGGTATCCGGTAAGCGGCAGGGTCGGAAC
AGGAGAGCGCACGAGGGAGCTTCCAGGGGGAAACGCCTGGTATCTTTATAGTCCTGTCGGGTTTCGCCAC
CTCTGACTTGAGCGTCGATTTTTGTGATGCTCGTCAGGGGGGCGGAGCCTATGGAAAAACGCCAGCAACG
CGGCCTTTTTACGGTTCCTGGCCTTTTGCTGGCCTTTTGCTCACATGTTCTTTCCTGCGTTATCCCCTGA
TTCTGTGGATAACCGTATTACCGCCTTTGAGTGAGCTGATACCGCTCGCCGCAGCCGAACGACCGAGCGC
AGCGAGTCAGTGAGCGAGGAAGCGGAAGAGCGCCTGATGCGGTATTTTCTCCTTACGCATCTGTGCGGTA
TTTCACACCGCATATATGGTGCACTCTCAGTACAATCTGCTCTGATGCCGCATAGTTAAGCCAGTATACA
CTCCGCTATCGCTACGTGACTGGGTCATGGCTGCGCCCCGACACCCGCCAACACCCGCTGACGCGCCCTG
ACGGGCTTGTCTGCTCCCGGCATCCGCTTACAGACAAGCTGTGACCGTCTCCGGGAGCTGCATGTGTCAG
AGGTTTTCACCGTCATCACCGAAACGCGCGAGGCAGCTGCGGTAAAGCTCATCAGCGTGGTCGTGAAGCG
ATTCACAGATGTCTGCCTGTTCATCCGCGTCCAGCTCGTTGAGTTTCTCCAGAAGCGTTAATGTCTGGCT
TCTGATAAAGCGGGCCATGTTAAGGGCGGTTTTTTCCTGTTTGGTCACTGATGCCTCCGTGTAAGGGGGA
TTTCTGTTCATGGGGGTAATGATACCGATGAAACGAGAGAGGATGCTCACGATACGGGTTACTGATGATG
AACATGCCCGGTTACTGGAACGTTGTGAGGGTAAACAACTGGCGGTATGGATGCGGCGGGACCAGAGAAA
AATCACTCAGGGTCAATGCCAGCGCTTCGTTAATACAGATGTAGGTGTTCCACAGGGTAGCCAGCAGCAT
CCTGCGATGCAGATCCGGAACATAATGGTGCAGGGCGCTGACTTCCGCGTTTCCAGACTTTACGAAACAC
GGAAACCGAAGACCATTCATGTTGTTGCTCAGGTCGCAGACGTTTTGCAGCAGCAGTCGCTTCACGTTCG
CTCGCGTATCGGTGATTCATTCTGCTAACCAGTAAGGCAACCCCGCCAGCCTAGCCGGGTCCTCAACGAC
AGGAGCACGATCATGCGCACCCGTGGCCAGGACCCAACGCTGCCCGAGATCTCGATCCCGCGAAATTAAT
ACGACTCACTATAGGGAGACCACAACGGTTTCCCTCTAGAAATAATTTTGTTTAACTTTAAGAAGGAGAT
ATACATATGGCTAGCATGACTGGTGGACAGCAAATGGGTCGCGGATCCGAATTCGAGCTCCGTCGACCCA
TGGTTATGATAATTAGCACCATGGAGCCTCAGGTGTCAAATGGTCCGACATCCAATACAAGCAATGGACC
CTCCAGCAACAACAGAAACTGTCCTTCTCCCATGCAAACAGGGGCAACCACAGATGACAGCAAAACCAAC
CTCATCGTCAACTATTTACCCCAGAATATGACCCAAGAAGAATTCAGGAGTCTCTTCGGGAGCATTGGTG
AAATAGAATCCTGCAAACTTGTGAGAGACAAAATTACAGGACAGAGTTTAGGGTATGGATTTGTTAACTA
TATTGATCCAAAGGATGCAGAGAAAGCCATCAACACTTTAAATGGACTCAGACTCCAGACCAAAACCATA
AAGGTCTCATATGCCCGTCCGAGCTCTGCCTCAATCAGGGATGCTAACCTCTATGTTAGCGGCCTTCCCA
AAACCATGACCCAGAAGGAACTGGAGCAACTTTTCTCGCAATACGGCCGTATCATCACCTCACGAATCCT
GGTTGATCAAGTCACAGGAGTGTCCAGAGGGGTGGGATTCATCCGCTTTGATAAGAGGATTGAGGCAGAA
GAAGCCATCAAAGGGCTGAATGGCCAGAAGCCCAGCGGTGCTACGGAACCGATTACTGTGAAGTTTGCCA
ACAACCCCAGCCAGAAGTCCAGCCAGGCCCTGCTCTCCCAGCTCTACCAGTCCCCCAACCGGCGCTACCC
AGGTCCACTTCACCACCAGGCTCAGAGGTTCAGGCTGGACAATTTGCTTAATATGGCCTATGGCGTAAAG
AGGTTCTCCCCAATTACCATTGATGGAATGACAAGCCTTGTGGGAATGAACATCCCTGGTCACACAGGAA
CTGGGTGGTGCATCTTTGTCTACAACCTGTCCCCCGATTCCGATGAGAGTGTCCTCTGGCAGCTCTTTGG
CCCCTTTGGAGCAGTGAACAACGTAAAGGTGATTCGTGACTTCAACACCAACAAGTGCAAGGGATTCGGC
TTTGTCACCATGACCAACTATGATGAGGCGGCCATGGCCATCGCCAGCCTCAACGGGTACCGCCTGGGAG
ACAGAGTGTTGCAAGTTTCCTTTAAAACCAACAAAGCCCACAAGTCCGCGGCCGCACTCGAGCACCACCA
CCACCACCACTGAGATCCGGCTGCTAACAAAGCCCGAAAGGAAGCTGAGTTGGCTGCTGCCACCGCTGAG
CAATAACTAGCATAACCCCTTGGGGCCTCTAAACGGGTCTTGAGGGGTTTTTTGCTGAAAGGAGGAACTA
TATCCGGAT
