>Addgene plasmid #65751 | pET23a_mod_HuD_FL | addgene partial sequence | sequence record 114927 | T7 5'-TAATACGACTCACTATAGGG-3'
GGAGATATACATATGGCTAGCATGACTGGTGGACAGCAAATGGGTCGCGGATCGACCGGTGACTACAAGG
ACGACGATGACAAGTACCCTTATGACGTGCCCGATTACGCTGGATCCGAATTCGAGCTCCGTCGACCCAT
GGTTATGATAATTAGCACCATGGAGCCTCAGGTGTCAAATGGTCCGACATCCAATACAAGCAATGGACCC
TCCAGCAACAACAGAAACTGTCCTTCTCCCATGCAAACAGGGGCAACCACAGATGACAGCAAAACCAACC
TCATCGTCAACTATTTACCCCAGAATATGACCCAAGAAGAATTCAGGAGTCTCTTCGGGAGCATTGGTGA
AATAGAATCCTGCAAACTTGTGAGAGACAAAATTACAGGACAGAGTTTAGGGTATGGATTTGTTAACTAT
ATTGATCCAAAGGATGCAGAGAAAGCCATCAACACTTTAAATGGACTCAGACTCCAGACCAAAACCATAA
AGGTCTCATATGCCCGTCCGAGCTCTGCCTCAATCAGGGATGCTAACCTCTATGTTAGCGGCCTTCCCAA
AACCATGACCCAGAAGGAACTGGAGCAACTTTTCTCGCAATACGGCCGTATCATCACCTCACGAATCCTG
GTTGATCAAGTCACAGGAGTGTCCAGAGGGGTGGGATTCATCCGCTTTGATAAGAGGATTGAGGCAGAAG
AAGCCATCAAAGGGCTGAATGGCCAGAAGCCCAGCGGTGCTACGGAACCGATTACTGTGAAGTTTGCCAA
CAACCCCAGCCAGAAGTCCAGCCAGGCCCTGCTCTCCCAGCTCTACCAGT
