>Addgene plasmid #65751 | pET23a_mod_HuD_FL | addgene partial sequence | sequence record 114928 | T7term 5'-GCTAGTTATTGCTCAGCGG-3'
GGATCTCAGTGGTGGTGGTGGTGGTGCTCGAGTGCGGCCGCGGACTTGTGGGCTTTGTTGGTTTTAAAGG
AAACTTGCAACACTCTGTCTCCCAGGCGGTACCCGTTGAGGCTGGCGATGGCCATGGCCGCCTCATCATA
GTTGGTCATGGTGACAAAGCCGAATCCCTTGCACTTGTTGGTGTTGAAGTCACGAATCACCTTTACGTTG
TTCACTGCTCCAAAGGGGCCAAAGAGCTGCCAGAGGACACTCTCATCGGAATCGGGGGACAGGTTGTAGA
CAAAGATGCACCACCCAGTTCCTGTGTGACCAGGGATGTTCATTCCCACAAGGCTTGTCATTCCATCAAT
GGTAATTGGGGAGAACCTCTTTACGCCATAGGCCATATTAAGCAAATTGTCCAGCCTGAACCTCTGAGCC
TGGTGGTGAAGTGGACCTGGGTAGCGCCGGTTAGGGGACTGGTAGAGCTGGGAGAGCAGGGCCTGGCTGG
ACTTCTGGCTGGGGTTGTTGGCAAACTTCACAGTAATCGGTTCCGTAGCACCGCTGGGCTTCTGGCCATT
CAGCCCTTTGATGGCTTCTTCTGCCTCAATCCTCTTATCAAAGCGGATGAATCCCACCCCTCTGGACACT
CCTGTGACTTGATCAACCAGGATTCGTGAGGTGATGATACGGCCGTATTGCGAGAAAAGTTGCTCCAGTT
CCTTCTGGGTCATGGTTTTGGGAAG
